>Addgene plasmid #228563 | Aquamarine-LC3B G120A | addgene full sequence | sequence record 457349 | Addgene NGS Result
GTCCCAGGGCTGGCACTCTGTCGATACCCCACCGAGACCCCATTGGGGCCAATACGCCCGCGTTTCTTCC
TTTTCCCCACCCCACCCCCCAAGTTCGGGTGAAGGCCCAGGGCTCGCAGCCAACGTCGGGGCGGCAGGCC
CTGCCATAGCCTCAGGTTACTCATATATACTTTAGATTGATTTAAAACTTCATTTTTAATTTAAAAGGAT
CTAGGTGAAGATCCTTTTTGATAATCTCATGACCAAAATCCCTTAACGTGAGTTTTCGTTCCACTGAGCG
TCAGACCCCGTAGAAAAGATCAAAGGATCTTCTTGAGATCCTTTTTTTCTGCGCGTAATCTGCTGCTTGC
AAACAAAAAAACCACCGCTACCAGCGGTGGTTTGTTTGCCGGATCAAGAGCTACCAACTCTTTTTCCGAA
GGTAACTGGCTTCAGCAGAGCGCAGATACCAAATACTGTTCTTCTAGTGTAGCCGTAGTTAGGCCACCAC
TTCAAGAACTCTGTAGCACCGCCTACATACCTCGCTCTGCTAATCCTGTTACCAGTGGCTGCTGCCAGTG
GCGATAAGTCGTGTCTTACCGGGTTGGACTCAAGACGATAGTTACCGGATAAGGCGCAGCGGTCGGGCTG
AACGGGGGGTTCGTGCACACAGCCCAGCTTGGAGCGAACGACCTACACCGAACTGAGATACCTACAGCGT
GAGCTATGAGAAAGCGCCACGCTTCCCGAAGGGAGAAAGGCGGACAGGTATCCGGTAAGCGGCAGGGTCG
GAACAGGAGAGCGCACGAGGGAGCTTCCAGGGGGAAACGCCTGGTATCTTTATAGTCCTGTCGGGTTTCG
CCACCTCTGACTTGAGCGTCGATTTTTGTGATGCTCGTCAGGGGGGCGGAGCCTATGGAAAAACGCCAGC
AACGCGGCCTTTTTACGGTTCCTGGCCTTTTGCTGGCCTTTTGCTCACATGTTCTTTCCTGCGTTATCCC
CTGATTCTGTGGATAACCGTATTACCGCCATGCATTAGTTATTAATAGTAATCAATTACGGGGTCATTAG
TTCATAGCCCATATATGGAGTTCCGCGTTACATAACTTACGGTAAATGGCCCGCCTGGCTGACCGCCCAA
CGACCCCCGCCCATTGACGTCAATAATGACGTATGTTCCCATAGTAACGCCAATAGGGACTTTCCATTGA
CGTCAATGGGTGGAGTATTTACGGTAAACTGCCCACTTGGCAGTACATCAAGTGTATCATATGCCAAGTA
CGCCCCCTATTGACGTCAATGACGGTAAATGGCCCGCCTGGCATTATGCCCAGTACATGACCTTATGGGA
CTTTCCTACTTGGCAGTACATCTACGTATTAGTCATCGCTATTACCATGGTGATGCGGTTTTGGCAGTAC
ATCAATGGGCGTGGATAGCGGTTTGACTCACGGGGATTTCCAAGTCTCCACCCCATTGACGTCAATGGGA
GTTTGTTTTGGCACCAAAATCAACGGGACTTTCCAAAATGTCGTAACAACTCCGCCCCATTGACGCAAAT
GGGCGGTAGGCGTGTACGGTGGGAGGTCTATATAAGCAGAGCTGGTTTAGTGAACCGTCAGATCCGCTAG
CGCTACCGGTCGCCACCATGGTGAGCAAGGGCGAGGAGCTGTTCACCGGGGTGGTGCCCATCCTGGTCGA
GCTGGACGGCGACGTAAACGGCCACAAGTTCAGCGTGTCCGGCGAGGGCGAGGGCGATGCCACCTACGGC
AAGCTGACCCTGAAGTTCATCTGCACCACCGGCAAGCTGCCCGTGCCCTGGCCCACCCTCGTGACCACCC
TGAGCTGGGGCGTGCAGTGCTTCAGCCGCTACCCCGACCACATGAAGCAGCACGACTTCTTCAAGTCCGC
CATGCCCGAAGGCTACGTCCAGGAGCGCACCATCTTCTTCAAGGACGACGGCAACTACAAGACCCGCGCC
GAGGTGAAGTTCGAGGGCGACACCCTGGTGAACCGCATCGAGCTGAAGGGCATCGACTTCAAGGAGGACG
GCAACATCCTGGGGCACAAGCTGGAGTACAACTACATCAGCGGCAACGTCTATATCACCGCCGACAAGCA
GAAGAACGGCATCAAGGCCAACTTCAAGATCCGCCACAACATCGAGGACGGCAGCGTGCAGCTCGCCGAC
CACTACCAGCAGAACACCCCCATCGGCGACGGCCCCGTGCTGCTGCCCGACAACCACTACCTGAGCACCC
AGTCCGCCCTGAGCAAAGACCCCAACGAGAAGCGCGATCACATGGTCCTGCTGGAGTTCGTGACCGCCGC
CGGGATCACTCTCGGCATGGACGAGCTGTACAAGTCCGGACTCAGATCTATGCCGTCGGAGAAGACCTTC
AAGCAGCGCCGCACCTTCGAACAAAGAGTAGAAGATGTCCGACTTATTCGAGAGCAGCATCCAACCAAAA
TCCCGGTGATAATAGAACGATACAAGGGTGAGAAGCAGCTTCCTGTTCTGGATAAAACAAAGTTCCTTGT
ACCTGACCATGTCAACATGAGTGAGCTCATCAAGATAATTAGAAGGCGCTTACAGCTCAATGCTAATCAG
GCCTTCTTCCTGTTGGTGAACGGACACAGCATGGTCAGCGTCTCCACACCAATCTCAGAGGTGTATGAGA
GTGAGAAAGATGAAGATGGATTCCTGTACATGGTCTACGCCTCCCAGGAGACGTTCGCGATGAAATTGTC
AGTGTAAGAATTCTGCAGTCGACGGTACCGCGGGCCCGGGATCCACCGGATCTAGATAACTGATCATAAT
CAGCCATACCACATTTGTAGAGGTTTTACTTGCTTTAAAAAACCTCCCACACCTCCCCCTGAACCTGAAA
CATAAAATGAATGCAATTGTTGTTGTTAACTTGTTTATTGCAGCTTATAATGGTTACAAATAAAGCAATA
GCATCACAAATTTCACAAATAAAGCATTTTTTTCACTGCATTCTAGTTGTGGTTTGTCCAAACTCATCAA
TGTATCTTAAGGCGTAAATTGTAAGCGTTAATATTTTGTTAAAATTCGCGTTAAATTTTTGTTAAATCAG
CTCATTTTTTAACCAATAGGCCGAAATCGGCAAAATCCCTTATAAATCAAAAGAATAGACCGAGATAGGG
T
[37 nt withheld, positions 3152-3188]
AAAGAACGTGGACTCCAACGTCAAAGG
[49 nt withheld, positions 3216-3264]
T
[91 nt withheld, positions 3266-3356]
G
[124 nt withheld, positions 3358-3481]
CAGGTGGCACTTTTCGGGGAAATGTGCGCGGAACCCCTATTTGTTTATTTTTCTAAATACATTCAAATAT
GTATCCGCTCATGAGACAATAACCCTGATAAATGCTTCAATAATATTGAAAAAGGAAGAGTCCTGAGGCG
GAAAGAACCAGCTGTGGAATGTGTGTCAGTTAGGGTGTGGAAAGTCCCCAGGCTCCCCAGCAGGCAGAAG
TATGCAAAGCATGCATCTCAATTAGTCAGCAACCAGGTGTGGAAAGTCCCCAGGCTCCCCAGCAGGCAGA
AGTATGCAAAGCATGCATCTCAATTAGTCAGCAACCATAGTCCCGCCCCTAACTCCGCCCATCCCGCCCC
TAACTCCGCCCAGTTCCGCCCATTCTCCGCCCCATGGCTGACTAATTTTTTTTATTTATGCAGAGGCCGA
GGCCGCCTCGGCCTCTGAGCTATTCCAGAAGTAGTGAGGAGGCTTTTTTGGAGGCCTAGGCTTTTGCAAA
GATCGATCAAGAGACAGGATGAGGATCGTTTCGCATGATTGAACAAGATGGATTGCACGCAGGTTCTCCG
GCCGCTTGGGTGGAGAGGCTATTCGGCTATGACTGGGCACAACAGACAATCGGCTGCTCTGATGCCGCCG
TGTTCCGGCTGTCAGCGCAGGGGCGCCCGGTTCTTTTTGTCAAGACCGACCTGTCCGGTGCCCTGAATGA
ACTGCAAGACGAGGCAGCGCGGCTATCGTGGCTGGCCACGACGGGCGTTCCTTGCGCAGCTGTGCTCGAC
GTTGTCACTGAAGCGGGAAGGGACTGGCTGCTATTGGGCGAAGTGCCGGGGCAGGATCTCCTGTCATCTC
ACCTTGCTCCTGCCGAGAAAGTATCCATCATGGCTGATGCAATGCGGCGGCTGCATACGCTTGATCCGGC
TACCTGCCCATTCGACCACCAAGCGAAACATCGCATCGAGCGAGCACGTACTCGGATGGAAGCCGGTCTT
GTCGATCAGGATGATCTGGACGAAGAGCATCAGGGGCTCGCGCCAGCCGAACTGTTCGCCAGGCTCAAGG
CGAGCATGCCCGACGGCGAGGATCTCGTCGTGACCCATGGCGATGCCTGCTTGCCGAATATCATGGTGGA
AAATGGCCGCTTTTCTGGATTCATCGACTGTGGCCGGCTGGGTGTGGCGGACCGCTATCAGGACATAGCG
TTGGCTACCCGTGATATTGCTGAAGAGCTTGGCGGCGAATGGGCTGACCGCTTCCTCGTGCTTTACGGTA
TCGCCGCTCCCGATTCGCAGCGCATCGCCTTCTATCGCCTTCTTGACGAGTTCTTCTGAGCGGGACTCTG
GGGTTCGAAATGACCGACCAAGCGACGCCCAACCTGCCATCACGAGATTTCGATTCCACCGCCGCCTTCT
ATGAAAGGTTGGGCTTCGGAATCGTTTTCCGGGACGCCGGCTGGATGATCCTCCAGCGCGGGGATCTCAT
GCTGGAGTTCTTCGCCCACCCTAGGGGGAGGCTAACTGAAACACGGAAGGAGACAATACCGGAAGGAACC
CGCGCTATGACGGCAATAAAAAGACAGAATAAAACGCACGGTGTTGGGTCGTTTGTTCATAAACGCGGGG
TTCG
Features (pLannotate 1.2.2; 15 found; start..end, strand, type, name):
     75..91      -  polyA_signal   bGH poly(A) signal (fragment): bovine growth hormone polyadenylation signal
    313..901     +  rep_origin     ori: high-copy-number ColE1/pMB1/pBR322/pUC origin of replication
   1076..1379    +  enhancer       CMV enhancer: human cytomegalovirus immediate early enhancer
   1380..1583    +  promoter       CMV promoter: human cytomegalovirus (CMV) immediate early promoter
   1628..2344    +  CDS            Aquamarine: Aquamarine is a basic (constitutively fluorescent) cyan fluorescent protein published in 2013, derived from Aequorea victoria. It has very low acid sensitivity.
   2360..2734    +  CDS            LC3B: human LC3 protein; MAP1LC3B; Atg8 family member found on autophagosomes
   2738..2774    +  misc_feature   MCS (fragment): multiple cloning site
   2791..2875    +  CDS            large T antigen (fragment): large T antigen from SV40 (simian virus 40)
   2898..3019    +  polyA_signal   SV40 poly(A) signal: SV40 polyadenylation signal
   3053..3481    -  rep_origin     f1 ori (sequence partly withheld): f1 bacteriophage origin of replication; arrow indicates direction of (+) strand synthesis
   3508..3612    +  promoter       AmpR promoter: bla
   3614..3971    +  promoter       SV40 promoter: SV40 enhancer and early promoter
   4006..4800    +  CDS            NeoR/KanR: aminoglycoside phosphotransferase from Tn5; aph(3')-II (or nptII); confers resistance to neomycin, kanamycin, and G418 (Geneticin®)
   4821..4973    +  CDS            ble (fragment): BLE_KLEPN - Experimental evidence at protein level: Swiss-Prot protein existence level 1. Binding protein with a strong affinity to the bleomycin family of antibiotics. Binds to CL990; an antimitotic-antibiotic compound. From Klebsiella pneumoniae.
   5032..5079    +  polyA_signal   HSV TK poly(A) signal: herpes simplex virus thymidine kinase polyadenylation signal (Cole and Stacy, 1985)
