[The description below was written by a language model from this plasmid's Addgene catalogue record and pLannotate feature annotations shown in this document.]
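Description:
Aquamarine-LC3B G120A is a 5,095 nt mammalian expression plasmid built on a pCMV backbone. It expresses human MAP1LC3B (LC3B) fused at its N terminus to the cyan fluorescent protein Aquamarine. Transcription is driven by the human cytomegalovirus immediate-early enhancer and promoter and is terminated by an SV40 polyadenylation signal downstream of the fusion. A remnant of the multiple cloning site sits between the LC3B coding sequence and the terminator. The plasmid is maintained at high copy in E. coli through a ColE1/pUC-type origin and also carries an f1 phage origin. A single Tn5 aminoglycoside phosphotransferase gene (NeoR/KanR) serves both hosts. The bacterial bla promoter gives kanamycin resistance in bacteria, and the SV40 early promoter with an HSV TK polyadenylation signal allows G418 selection in mammalian cells. The short hits annotated as bGH poly(A), SV40 large T antigen and ble are fragments of backbone sequence rather than functional elements.

The record describes the construct as a donor-only version of the inactive LC3B FRET biosensor. Only the Aquamarine donor fluorophore is present, with no acceptor annotated, so it provides the reference donor signal against which FRET in the full biosensor can be measured. The G120A designation indicates substitution of glycine 120, the residue at which ATG4B normally cleaves pro-LC3B to expose the C terminus for lipidation. This is consistent with the "inactive" label, although the mutation itself is not annotated in the feature table. The associated work uses the biosensor family to monitor ATG4B activity during autophagy in living cells, where this plasmid would act as a control.
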