Addgene plasmid #228563: Aquamarine-LC3B G120A
Purpose: Encodes a donor-only, Aquamarine-tagged version of the inactive LC3B biosensor under the control of the CMV promoter
Depositing lab: Giulia Bertolin. Depositing organization: CNRS, Delegation Bretagne et Pays de la Loire. Publication: The LC3B FRET biosensor monitors the modes of action of ATG4B during autophagy in living cells. Gokerkucuk EB, Cheron A, Tramier M, Bertolin G. Autophagy. 2023 Aug;19(8):2275-2295. doi: 10.1080/15548627.2023.2179845. Epub 2023 Feb 22. PubMed 36814061.
Backbone
  Vector backbone: pCMV
  Vector type: Mammalian Expression
  Selectable markers: Neomycin (select with G418)
Growth in bacteria
  Bacterial resistance: Kanamycin, 50 μg/mL
  Growth temperature: 37°C
  Growth strain: DH5alpha
  Copy number: High Copy
Gene/Insert
  Gene/Insert name: MAP1LC3B (alt name: LC3B)
  Species: H. sapiens (human)
  Entrez Gene: MAP1LC3B (a.k.a. ATG8F, LC3B, MAP1A/1BLC3, MAP1LC3B-a)
  Promoter: CMV
  Tag / fusion protein: Aquamarine (N terminal on insert)
  Cloning method: Gibson Cloning
  Sequencing primers: 5′ CMV
Terms and licenses: Academic/Nonprofit Terms; Industry Terms: Not Available to Industry
How to cite: Aquamarine-LC3B G120A was a gift from Giulia Bertolin (Addgene plasmid # 228563 ; http://n2t.net/addgene:228563 ; RRID:Addgene_228563)
